Addgene plasmid #125094: pKD263
Purpose: Expression of torR(1-134aa)-ccaR(127-234aa), ompR137 chimera under PLtetO-1, output Promoter PcpcG2-172
Depositing lab: Jeffrey Tabor. Depositing organization: Rice University. Publication: Rewiring bacterial two-component systems by modular DNA-binding domain swapping. Schmidl SR, Ekness F, Sofjan K, Daeffler KN, Brink KR, Landry BP, Gerhardt KP, Dyulgyarov N, Sheth RU, Tabor JJ. Nat Chem Biol. 2019 Jul;15(7):690-698. doi: 10.1038/s41589-019-0286-6. Epub 2019 May 20. PubMed 31110305.
Backbone
  Vector backbone: pProTet.E333
  Total vector size (bp): 4801
  Vector type: Bacterial Expression, Synthetic Biology
Growth in bacteria
  Bacterial resistance: Chloramphenicol, 25 μg/mL
  Growth temperature: 37°C
  Growth strain: NEB-10beta
  Copy number: High Copy
Gene/Insert 1
  Gene/Insert name: torR(REC)-ccaR(DBD)137
  Species: Synthetic
  Insert size (bp): 726
Gene/Insert 2
  Gene/Insert name: sfgfp (alt name: Super folder GFP)
  Species: Synthetic
  Insert size (bp): 714
Gene/Insert 3
  Gene/Insert name: tetR
  Species: Tn10 from E. coli
  Insert size (bp): 625
  GenBank ID: NC_009133.1
Terms and licenses: Academic/Nonprofit Terms; Industry Terms: Not Available to Industry
How to cite: pKD263 was a gift from Jeffrey Tabor (Addgene plasmid # 125094 ; http://n2t.net/addgene:125094 ; RRID:Addgene_125094)
