[The description below was written by a language model from this plasmid's Addgene catalogue record and pLannotate feature annotations shown in this document.]
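Description:
pKD263 is a bacterial expression and synthetic-biology plasmid of about 4.8 kb built on the pProTet.E333 backbone for use in E. coli. It replicates from a high-copy ColE1/pUC-type origin. Selection is by chloramphenicol resistance, provided by a cat gene under its native promoter and followed by the lambda t0 terminator.

The payload consists of three insulated transcription units in the same orientation. The first places a synthetic chimeric response regulator under the PLtetO-1 promoter. This chimera joins the receiver (REC) domain of E. coli TorR (residues 1–134) to the DNA-binding domain of CcaR (residues 127–234), and the "137" in the name denotes the crossover position numbered relative to OmpR. The automated annotation labels this whole reading frame as torR, but according to the catalogue only the N-terminal part is TorR-derived. The second unit encodes superfolder GFP. The catalogue names PcpcG2-172, the CcaR-responsive promoter, as the output promoter, and it presumably lies in the unannotated stretch upstream of sfGFP, since the feature table does not mark it. The third unit expresses TetR from a constitutive J23119-type promoter, so that chimera levels can be tuned with a tetracycline-class inducer that relieves repression of PLtetO-1. Each unit ends in rrnB T1 terminators, supplemented with T7Te in the first two, which limits read-through.

The design reroutes signalling from the TMAO-responsive TorS/TorR two-component system to a heterologous promoter with a fluorescent readout. It serves to test modular DNA-binding domain swapping as a way of rewiring bacterial two-component sensors. The cognate sensor kinase is not encoded on this plasmid.
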