Features (pLannotate 1.2.2; 15 found; start..end, strand, type, name):
     69..142     +  promoter       PLtetO-1 promoter: modified phage lambda PL promoter with tet operator sites (Lutz and Bujard, 1997)
    178..867     +  CDS            torR: TORR_ECOLI - Experimental evidence at protein level: Swiss-Prot protein existence level 1. Member of the two-component regulatory system TorS/TorR involved in the anaerobic utilization of trimethylamine-N-oxide (TMAO). Phosphorylated TorR activates the transcription of the torCAD operon by binding to four decameric boxes located in the torCAD promoter. Box1, 2 and 4 contain the DNA sequence 5'-CTGTTCATAT-3' and box3 contains the DNA sequence 5'-CCGTTCATCC-3'. Phosphorylated as well as unphosphorylated TorR negatively regulates its own expression by binding to box1 and 2. From Escherichia coli
    927..998     +  terminator     rrnB T1 terminator: transcription terminator T1 from the E. coli rrnB gene
   1014..1041    +  terminator     T7Te terminator: phage T7 early transcription terminator
   1355..2068    +  CDS            superfolder GFP: GFP variant that folds robustly even when fused to poorly folded proteins (Pédelacq et al., 2006)
   2095..2166    +  terminator     rrnB T1 terminator: transcription terminator T1 from the E. coli rrnB gene
   2182..2209    +  terminator     T7Te terminator: phage T7 early transcription terminator
   2216..2260    +  misc_feature   MCS (fragment): pUC18/19 multiple cloning site
   2267..2295    +  promoter       J23119 promoter (fragment): bacterial promoter (Registry of Standard Biological Parts BBa J23119)
   2330..2956    +  CDS            TetR: tetracycline repressor TetR; tetR; TetR binds to the tetracycline operator tetO to inhibit transcription. This inhibition can be relieved by adding tetracycline or doxycycline.
   2962..3048    +  terminator     rrnB T1 terminator: Escherichia coli rrnB; transcription terminator T1 from the E. coli rrnB gene
   3213..3801    -  rep_origin     ori: high-copy-number ColE1/pMB1/pBR322/pUC origin of replication
   3889..3983    -  terminator     lambda t0 terminator: transcription terminator from phage lambda
   4007..4663    -  CDS            cat: CAT_ECOLX - Experimental evidence at protein level: Swiss-Prot protein existence level 1. This enzyme is an effector of chloramphenicol resistance in bacteria. From Escherichia coli. This protein is used as a marker in many commonly used cloning vectors, such as pACYC184.
   4664..4762    -  promoter       cat promoter: promoter of the E. coli cat gene encoding chloramphenicol acetyltransferase
>Addgene plasmid #125094 | pKD263 | addgene full sequence | sequence record 247897 | Addgene NGS Result
CCATTATTATCATGACATTAACCTATAAAAATAGGCGTATCACGAGGCCCTTTCGTCTTCACCTCGAGTC
CCTATCAGTGATAGAGATTGACATCCCTATCAGTGATAGAGATACTGAGCACATCAGCAGGACGCACTGA
CCTAAGCGTAAAATAAGTAAATTACACCTATACAAGTATGCCACATCACATTGTTATTGTTGAAGATGAG
CCGGTTACCCAGGCGCGATTACAATCCTACTTCACTCAGGAGGGGTATACCGTTTCCGTTACGGCGAGCG
GTGCTGGGCTACGGGAAATTATGCAGAATCAGTCGGTAGATTTAATTCTGCTGGATATCAACTTACCCGA
TGAAAATGGCCTGATGTTAACCCGCGCCCTGCGAGAACGCTCAACGGTGGGGATTATTCTGGTTACCGGA
CGCAGCGATCGGATTGACCGTATTGTTGGGCTGGAAATGGGCGCAGACGATTACGTCACCAAACCGCTGG
AACTGCGCGAACTGGTAGTACGGGTGAAAAATCTGCTCTGGCGAATCGACCTCGCGCGACAAGCTCAACC
GCACACTCAGGACAACTGCTTAGAGTGGGGGCCAATCAGGTTGGATCCAAGCACCTATGAAGTTAGTTAT
GACAATGAGGTTTTGTCTTTGACCCGCAAGGAATACAGCATTCTGGAATTACTACTCCGCAATGGCCGTC
GGGTGCTAAGTCGGAGCATGATTATCGATAGTATCTGGAAGTTGGAGAGTCCCCCAGAGGAAGATACGGT
TAAGGTGCATGTGCGGAGTTTGCGACAAAAATTAAAAAGTGCCGGTTTATCAGCAGATGCCATTGAAACG
GTCCATGGCATTGGGTATCGTCTGGCCAATTTAACGGAAAAATCTTTGTGCCAAGGGAAAAACTAGTAAT
AATCTAGACCAGGCATCAAATAAAACGAAAGGCTCAGTCGAAAGACTGGGCCTTTCGTTTTATCTGTTGT
TTGTCGGTGAACGCTCTCTACTAGAGTCACACTGGCTCACCTTCGGGTGGGCCTTTCTGCGTTTATAGTA
AATCACTGCATAATTCGTGTCGCTCAAGGCGCACTCCCGTTCTGGATAATGTTTTTTGCGCCGACATCAT
AACGGTTCTGGCAAATATTCTGAAATGAGCTGGTTAGCTAGTCAAGCCCATTGTGCTTTTCTCTATCAAC
CTCAGCTTACCTGAAGGGGTGAACAGGTCTGGGTTAATTCATGTTGCGAAATGTAACAGTTTTAGTCGCA
TCAGCTAACTTTCCGATTTCTTTACGATTTTCTCCCCCTTTTCTTCAATTTTACTTTGTTAGGATCGCAT
TTTTAAAAAGAGGAGAAATACTAGATGCGTAAAGGCGAAGAGCTGTTCACTGGTGTCGTCCCTATTCTGG
TGGAACTGGATGGTGATGTCAACGGTCATAAGTTTTCCGTGCGTGGCGAGGGTGAAGGTGACGCAACTAA
TGGTAAACTGACGCTGAAGTTCATCTGTACTACTGGTAAACTGCCGGTACCTTGGCCGACTCTGGTAACG
ACGCTGACTTATGGTGTTCAGTGCTTTGCTCGTTATCCGGACCATATGAAGCAGCATGACTTCTTCAAGT
CCGCCATGCCGGAAGGCTATGTGCAGGAACGCACGATTTCCTTTAAGGATGACGGCACGTACAAAACGCG
TGCGGAAGTGAAATTTGAAGGCGATACCCTGGTAAACCGCATTGAGCTGAAAGGCATTGACTTTAAAGAA
GACGGCAATATCCTGGGCCATAAGCTGGAATACAATTTTAACAGCCACAATGTTTACATCACCGCCGATA
AACAAAAAAATGGCATTAAAGCGAATTTTAAAATTCGCCACAACGTGGAGGATGGCAGCGTGCAGCTGGC
TGATCACTACCAGCAAAACACTCCAATCGGTGATGGTCCTGTTCTGCTGCCAGACAATCACTATCTGAGC
ACGCAAAGCGTTCTGTCTAAAGATCCGAACGAGAAACGCGATCATATGGTTCTGCTGGAGTTCGTAACCG
CAGCGGGCATCACGCATGGTATGGATGAACTGTACAAATGATGATAATAATCTAGACCAGGCATCAAATA
AAACGAAAGGCTCAGTCGAAAGACTGGGCCTTTCGTTTTATCTGTTGTTTGTCGGTGAACGCTCTCTACT
AGAGTCACACTGGCTCACCTTCGGGTGGGCCTTTCTGCGTTTATAGGTACCCGTGGATCCTCTAGAGTCG
ACCTGCAGGCATGCAAGCTTTTTACGGCTAGCTCAGTCCTAGGTATAGTGCTAGCCCAGCCAGAGAAACA
CTCTTTAACAGGGGGTAGTATGATGTCTCGTTTAGATAAAAGTAAAGTGATTAACAGCGCATTAGAGCTG
CTTAATGAGGTCGGAATCGAAGGTTTAACAACCCGTAAACTCGCCCAGAAGCTAGGTGTAGAGCAGCCTA
CATTGTATTGGCATGTAAAAAATAAGCGGGCTTTGCTCGACGCCTTAGCCATTGAGATGTTAGATAGGCA
CCATACTCACTTTTGCCCTTTAGAAGGGGAAAGCTGGCAAGATTTTTTACGTAATAACGCTAAAAGTTTT
AGATGTGCTTTACTAAGTCATCGCGATGGAGCAAAAGTACATTTAGGTACACGGCCTACAGAAAAACAGT
ATGAAACTCTCGAAAATCAATTAGCCTTTTTATGCCAACAAGGTTTTTCACTAGAGAATGCATTATATGC
ACTCAGCGCAGTGGGGCATTTTACTTTAGGTTGCGTATTGGAAGATCAAGAGCATCAAGTCGCTAAAGAA
GAAAGGGAAACACCTACTACTGATAGTATGCCGCCATTATTACGACAAGCTATCGAATTATTTGATCACC
AAGGTGCAGAGCCAGCCTTCTTATTCGGCCTTGAATTGATCATATGCGGATTAGAAAAACAACTTAAATG
TGAAAGTGGGTCTTAAGGCATCAAATAAAACGAAAGGCTCAGTCGAAAGACTGGGCCTTTCGTTTTATCT
GTTGTTTGTCGGTGAACGCTCTCCTGAGTAGGACAAATCCGCCGCCCTAGACCTAGGGCGTTCGGCTGCG
GCGAGCGGTATCAGCTCACTCAAAGGCGGTAATACGGTTATCCACAGAATCAGGGGATAACGCATGCAAG
AACATGTGAGCAAAAGGCCAGCAAAAGGCCAGGAACCGTAAAAAGGCCGCGTTGCTGGCGTTTTTCCATA
GGCTCCGCCCCCCTGACGAGCATCACAAAAATCGACGCTCAAGTCAGAGGTGGCGAAACCCGACAGGACT
ATAAAGATACCAGGCGTTTCCCCCTGGAAGCTCCCTCGTGCGCTCTCCTGTTCCGACCCTGCCGCTTACC
GGATACCTGTCCGCCTTTCTCCCTTCGGGAAGCGTGGCGCTTTCTCATAGCTCACGCTGTAGGTATCTCA
GTTCGGTGTAGGTCGTTCGCTCCAAGCTGGGCTGTGTGCACGAACCCCCCGTTCAGCCCGACCGCTGCGC
CTTATCCGGTAACTATCGTCTTGAGTCCAACCCGGTAAGACACGACTTATCGCCACTGGCAGCAGCCACT
GGTAACAGGATTAGCAGAGCGAGGTATGTAGGCGGTGCTACAGAGTTCTTGAAGTGGTGGCCTAACTACG
GCTACACTAGAAGGACAGTATTTGGTATCTGCGCTCTGCTGAAGCCAGTTACCTTCGGAAAAAGAGTTGG
TAGCTCTTGATCCGGCAAACAAACCACCGCTGGTAGCGGTGGTTTTTTTGTTTGCAAGCAGCAGATTACG
CGCAGAAAAAAAGGATCTCAAGAAGATCCTTTGATCTTTTCTACGGGGTCTGACGCTCAGTGGAACGAAA
ACTCACGTTAAGGGATTTTGGTCATGACTAGTGCTTGGATTCTCACCAATAAAAAACGCCCGGCGGCAAC
CGAGCGTTCTGAACAAATCCAGATGGAGTTCTGAGGTCATTACTGGATCTATCAACAGGAGTCCAAGCGA
GCTCGATATCAAATTACGCCCCGCCCTGCCACTCATCGCAGTACTGTTGTAATTCATTAAGCATTCTGCC
GACATGGAAGCCATCACAAACGGCATGATGAACCTGAATCGCCAGCGGCATCAGCACCTTGTCGCCTTGC
GTATAATATTTGCCCATGGTGAAAACGGGGGCGAAGAAGTTGTCCATATTGGCCACGTTTAAATCAAAAC
TGGTGAAACTCACCCAGGGATTGGCTGAGACGAAAAACATATTCTCAATAAACCCTTTAGGGAAATAGGC
CAGGTTTTCACCATAACACGCCACATCTTGCGAATATATGTGTAGAAACTGCCGGAAATCGTCGTGGTAT
TCACTCCAGAGCGATGAAAACGTTTCAGTTTGCTCATGGAAAACGGTGTAACAAGGGTGAACACTATCCC
ATATCACCAGCTCACCGTCTTTCATTGCCATACGAAATTCCGGATGAGCATTCATCAGGCGGGCAAGAAT
GTGAATAAAGGCCGGATAAAACTTGTGCTTATTTTTCTTTACGGTCTTTAAAAAGGCCGTAATATCCAGC
TGAACGGTCTGGTTATAGGTACATTGAGCAACTGACTGAAATGCCTCAAAATGTTCTTTACGATGCCATT
GGGATATATCAACGGTGGTATATCCAGTGATTTTTTTCTCCATTTTAGCTTCCTTAGCTCCTGAAAATCT
CGATAACTCAAAAAATACGACCGGTAGTGATCTTATTTCATTATGGTGAAAGTTGGAACCTCTTACGGGC
CGGCCAACGTCTCATTTTCGCCAGATATCGACGTCTAAGAAA
